>Addgene plasmid #231603 | pAV-CMVp-2xTetO-Tornado-1xALFATag-5xSunTag_codon_optimized-4x(6xAAA) | addgene full sequence | sequence record 459533 | Addgene NGS Result
CGCCCGTCGTGGCCAGCCACGATAGCCGCGCTGCCTCGTCCTGCAGTTCATTCAGGGCACCGGACAGGTC
GGTCTTGACAAAAAGAACCGGGCGCCCCTGCGCTGACAGCCGGAACACGGCGGCATCAGAGCAGCCGATT
GTCTGTTGTGCCCAGTCATAGCCGAATAGCCTCTCCACCCAAGCGGCCGGAGAACCTGCGTGCAATCCAT
CTTGTTCAATCATGCGAAACGATCCTCATCCTGTCTCTTGATCAGATCTTGATCCCCTGCGCCATCAGAT
CCTTGGCGGCAAGAAAGCCATCCAGTTTACTTTGCAGGGCTTCCCAACCTTACCAGAGGGCGCCCCAGCT
GGCAATTCCGGTTCGCTTGCTGTCCATAAAACCGCCCAGTCTAGCTATCGCCATGTAAGCCCACTGCAAG
CTACCTGCTTTCTCTTTGCGCTTGCGTTTTCCCTTGTCCAGATAGCCCAGTAGCTGACATTCATCCGGGG
TCAGCACCGTTTCTGCGGACTGGCTTTCTACGTGTTCCGCTTCCTTTAGCAGCCCTTGCGCCCTGAGTGC
TTGCGGCAGCGTGAAGCTTTTTGCAAAAGCTAGGCCTGGGATCCTTGACATTGATTATTGACTAGTTATT
AATAGTAATCAATTACGGGGTCATTAGTTCATAGCCCATATATGGAGTTCCGCGTTACATAACTTACGGT
AAATGGCCCGCCTGGCTGACCGCCCAACGACCCCCGCCCATTGACGTCAATAATGACGTATGTTCCCATA
GTAACGCCAATAGGGACTTTCCATTGACGTCAATGGGTGGAGTATTTACGGTAAACTGCCCACTTGGCAG
TACATCAAGTGTATCATATGCCAAGTACGCCCCCTATTGACGTCAATGACGGTAAATGGCCCGCCTGGCA
TTATGCCCAGTACATGACCTTATGGGACTTTCCTACTTGGCAGTACATCTACGTATTAGTCATCGCTATT
ACCATGGTGATGCGGTTTTGGCAGTACATCAATGGGCGTGGATAGCGGTTTGACTCACGGGGATTTCCAA
GTCTCCACCCCATTGACGTCAATGGGAGTTTGTTTTGGCACCAAAATCAACGGGACTTTCCAAAATGTCG
TAACAACTCCGCCCCATTGACGCAAATGGGCGGTAGGCGTGTACGGTGGGAGGTCTATATAAGCAGAGCT
CTCCCTATCAGTGATAGAGATCTCCCTATCAGTGATAGAGATCGTCGACGAGCTCGTTTAGTGAACCGTC
AGATCGCCTGGAGACGCCATCCACGCTGTTTTGACCTCCATAGAAGACACCGGGACCGATCCAGCCTCCG
GACTCTAGCGTTTAAACGCGTACTGTCGACGGGCCGCACTCGCCGGTCCCAAGCCCGGATAAAATGGGAG
GGGGCGGGAAACCGCCTAACCATACCGAGTGCGGCCGCAGGCAAAAAAAAAAAAAAAAAAGGATCTGGCT
CCAGACTGGAGGAGGAACTGAGACGGAGACTGACAGAACCTGGATCTGGCAAAAAAAAAAAAAAAAAAGG
CGGCAGCGAAGAGCTGCTGAGCAAGAACTACCATCTGGAAAATGAGGTAGCACGCCTGAAAAAGGGAAGC
GGCTCCGGCGAGGAGCTGCTGTCCAAGAACTATCATCTGGAAAACGAGGTAGCAAGGCTGAAGAAGGGCA
GCGGCAAAAAAAAAAAAAAAAAATCCGGAGAGGAACTGCTGTCTAAGAACTATCATCTGGAAAACGAAGT
TGCTCGCCTGAAGAAGGGATCTGGCTCCGGAGAAGAACTGCTGTCCAAGAACTATCACCTGGAGAACGAA
GTTGCTCGCCTGAAAAAAGGCAGCGGAAAAAAAAAAAAAAAAAAATCCGGAGAAGAACTGCTGAGCAAAA
ATTACCATCTGGAGAACGAAGTTGCACGGCTGAAGAAAGGCTCCGGCAGCGGAGGAACTCCTAAAAAGAA
ACGCAAGGTTAATGCCACCATGGCTAGCGCGGTCGGCGTGGACTGTAGAACACTGCCAATGCCGGTCCCA
AGCCCGGATAAAAGTGGAGGGTACAGTCCACGCTCTAGAGCGGACTTCGGTCCGCTTTTTACTAGGACCT
GCAGGCATGCAAGCTTGACGTCGGTTACCGATATCCATATGGCGACCGCATCGATCTCGAGCCGAGGACT
AGTAACTTGTTTATTGCAGCTTATAATGGTTACAAATAAAGCAATAGCATCACAAATTTCACAAATAAAG
CATTTTTTTCACTGCATTCTAGTTGTGGTTTGTCCAAACTCATCAATGTATCTTATCATGTCTTACGTAG
ATAAGTAGCATGGCGGGTTAATCATTAACTACAAGGAACCCCTAGTGATGGAGTTGGCCACTCCCTCTCT
GCGCGCTCGCTCGCTCACTGAGGCCGGGCGACCAAAGGTCGCCCGACGCCCGGGCTTTGCCCGGGCGGCC
TCAGTGAGCGAGCGAGCGCGCAGAGAGGGACAGATCTGCAGATCTGCTGGCGTAATAGCGAAGAGGCCCG
CACCGATCGCCCTTCCCAACAGTTGCGCAGCCTGAATGGCGAATGGAAATTGTAAGCGTTAATATTTTGT
TAAAATTCGCGTTAAATTTTTGTTAAATCAGCTCATTTTTTAACCAATAGGCCGAAATCGGCAAAATCCC
TTATAAATCAAAAGAATAGACCGAGATAGGGT
[37 nt withheld, positions 2693-2729]
AAAGAACGTGGACTCCAACGTCAAAGG
[49 nt withheld, positions 2757-2805]
T
[91 nt withheld, positions 2807-2897]
G
[124 nt withheld, positions 2899-3022]
CAGGTGGCACTTTTCGGGGAAATGTGCGCGGAACCCCTATTTGTTTATTTTTCTAAATACATTCAAATAT
GTATCCGCTCATGAGACAATAACCCTGATAAATGCTTCAATAATATTGAAAAAGGAAGAGTATGAGTATT
CAACATTTCCGTGTCGCCCTTATTCCCTTTTTTGCGGCATTTTGCCTTCCTGTTTTTGCTCACCCAGAAA
CGCTGGTGAAAGTAAAAGATGCTGAAGATCAGTTGGGTGCACGAGTGGGTTACATCGAACTGGATCTCAA
CAGCGGTAAGATCCTTGAGAGTTTTCGCCCCGAAGAACGTTTTCCAATGATGAGCACTTTTAAAGTTCTG
CTATGTGGCGCGGTATTATCCCGTATTGACGCCGGGCAAGAGCAACTCGGTCGCCGCATACACTATTCTC
AGAATGACTTGGTTGAGTACTCACCAGTCACAGAAAAGCATCTTACGGATGGCATGACAGTAAGAGAATT
ATGCAGTGCTGCCATAACCATGAGTGATAACACTGCGGCCAACTTACTTCTGACAACGATCGGAGGACCG
AAGGAGCTAACCGCTTTTTTGCACAACATGGGGGATCATGTAACTCGCCTTGATCGTTGGGAACCGGAGC
TGAATGAAGCCATACCAAACGACGAGCGTGACACCACGATGCCTGTAGCAATGGCAACAACGTTGCGCAA
ACTATTAACTGGCGAACTACTTACTCTAGCTTCCCGGCAACAATTAATAGACTGGATGGAGGCGGATAAA
GTTGCAGGACCACTTCTGCGCTCGGCCCTTCCGGCTGGCTGGTTTATTGCTGATAAATCTGGAGCCGGTG
AGCGTGGGTCTCGCGGTATCATTGCAGCACTGGGGCCAGATGGTAAGCCCTCCCGTATCGTAGTTATCTA
CACGACGGGGAGTCAGGCAACTATGGATGAACGAAATAGACAGATCGCTGAGATAGGTGCCTCACTGATT
AAGCATTGGTAACTGTCAGACCAAGTTTACTCATATATACTTTAGATTGATTTAAAACTTCATTTTTAAT
TTAAAAGGATCTAGGTGAAGATCCTTTTTGATAATCTCATGACCAAAATCCCTTAACGTGAGTTTTCGTT
CCACTGAGCGTCAGACCCCGTAGAAAAGATCAAAGGATCTTCTTGAGATCCTTTTTTTCTGCGCGTAATC
TGCTGCTTGCAAACAAAAAAACCACCGCTACCAGCGGTGGTTTGTTTGCCGGATCAAGAGCTACCAACTC
TTTTTCCGAAGGTAACTGGCTTCAGCAGAGCGCAGATACCAAATACTGTTCTTCTAGTGTAGCCGTAGTT
AGGCCACCACTTCAAGAACTCTGTAGCACCGCCTACATACCTCGCTCTGCTAATCCTGTTACCAGTGGCT
GCTGCCAGTGGCGATAAGTCGTGTCTTACCGGGTTGGACTCAAGACGATAGTTACCGGATAAGGCGCAGC
GGTCGGGCTGAACGGGGGGTTCGTGCACACAGCCCAGCTTGGAGCGAACGACCTACACCGAACTGAGATA
CCTACAGCGTGAGCTATGAGAAAGCGCCACGCTTCCCGAAGGGAGAAAGGCGGACAGGTATCCGGTAAGC
GGCAGGGTCGGAACAGGAGAGCGCACGAGGGAGCTTCCAGGGGGAAACGCCTGGTATCTTTATAGTCCTG
TCGGGTTTCGCCACCTCTGACTTGAGCGTCGATTTTTGTGATGCTCGTCAGGGGGGCGGAGCCTATGGAA
AAACGCCAGCAACGCGGCCTTTTTACGGTTCCTGGCCTTTTGCTGGCCTTTTGCTCACATGTTCTTTCCT
GCGTTATCCCCTGATTCTGTGGATAACCGTATTACCGCCTTTGAGTGAGCTGATACCGCTCGCCGCAGCC
GAACGACCGAGCGCAGCGAGTCAGTGAGCGAGCGCGCAGAGAGGGAGTGGCCAACTCCATCACTAGGGGT
TCCTGGAGGGGTGGAGTCGTGACGTGAATTACGTCATAGGGTTAGGGAGGTCCTGGATCGATCCAGACAT
GATAAGATACATTGATGAGTTTGGACAAACCACAACTAGAATGCAGTGAAAAAAATGCTTTATTTGTGAA
ATTTGTGATGCTATTGCTTTATTTGTAACCATTATAAGCTGCAATAAACAAGTTAACAACAACAATTGCA
TTCGTTTTATGTTTCAGGTTCAGGGGGAGGTGTGGGAGGTTTTTTAAAGCAAGTAAAACCTCTACAAATG
TGGTATGGCTGATTATGATCTCTAGTCAAGGCACTATACATCAAATATTCCTTATTAACCCCTTTACAAA
TTAAAAAGCTAAAGGTACACAATTTTTGAGCATAGTTATTAATAGCAGACACTCTATGCCTGTGTGGAGT
AAGAAAAAACAGTATGTTATGATTATAACTGTTATGCCTACTTATAAAGGTTACAGAATATTTTTCCATA
ATTTTCTTGTATAGCAGTGCAGCTTTTTCCTTTGTGGTGTAAATAGCAAAGCAAGCAAGAGTTCTATTAC
TAAACACAGCATGACTCAAAAAACTTAGCAATTCTGAAGGAAAGTCCTTGGGGTCTTCTACCTTTCTCTT
CTTTTTTGGAGGAGTAGAATGTTGAGAGTCAGCAGTAGCCTCATCATCACTAGATGGCATTTCTTCTGAG
CAAAACAGGTTTTCCTCATTAAAGGCATTCCACCACTGCTCCCATTCATCAGTTCCATAGGTTGGAATCT
AAAATACACAAACAATTAGAATCAGTAGTTTAACACATTATACACTTAAAAATTTTATATTTACCTTAGA
GCTTTAAATCTCTGTAGGTAGTTTGTCCAATTATGTCACACCACAGAAGTAAGGTTCCTTCACAAAGATC
CGGACCAAAGCGGCCATCGTGCCTCCCCACTCCTGCAGTTCGGGGGCATGGATGCGCGGATAGCCGCTGC
TGGTTTCCTGGATGCCGACGGATTTGCACTGCCGGTAGAACTCCGCGAGGTCGTCCAGCCTCAGGCAGCA
GCTGAACCAACTCGCGAGGGGATCGAGCCCGGGGTGGGCGAAGAACTCCAGCATGAGATCCCCGCGCTGG
AGGATCATCCAGCCGGCGTCCCGGAAAACGATTCCGAAGCCCAACCTTTCATAGAAGGCGGCGGTGGAAT
CGAAATCTCGTGATGGCAGGTTGGGCGTCGCTTGGTCGGTCATTTCGAACCCCAGAGTCCCGCTCAGAAG
AACTCGTCAAGAAGGCGATAGAAGGCGATGCGCTGCGAATCGGGAGCGGCGATACCGTAAAGCACGAGGA
AGCGGTCAGCCCATTCGCCGCCAAGCTCTTCAGCAATATCACGGGTAGCCAACGCTATGTCCTGATAGCG
GTCCGCCACACCCAGCCGGCCACAGTCGATGAATCCAGAAAAGCGGCCATTTTCCACCATGATATTCGGC
AAGCAGGCATCGCCATGGGTCACGACGAGATCCTCGCCGTCGGGCATGCGCGCCTTGAGCCTGGCGAACA
GTTCGGCTGGCGCGAGCCCCTGATGCTCTTCGTCCAGATCATCCTGATCGACAAGACCGGCTTCCATCCG
AGTACGTGCTCGCTCGATGCGATGTTTCGCTTGGTGGTCGAATGGGCAGGTAGCCGGATCAAGCGTATGC
AGCCGCCGCATTGCATCAGCCATGATGGATACTTTCTCGGCAGGAGCAAGGTGAGATGACAGGAGATCCT
GCCCCGGCACTTCGCCCAATAGCAGCCAGTCCCTTCCCGCTTCAGTGACAACGTCGAGCACAGCTGCGCA
AGGAA
Features (pLannotate 1.2.2; 24 found; start..end, strand, type, name):
    255..593     -  CDS            tnpA (fragment): TN5P_ECOLX - Also known as tnp. Experimental evidence at protein level: Swiss-Prot protein existence level 1. Mediates transposition of transposon Tn5 by a 'cut and paste' mechanism. First, the monomeric transposase binds the 19 bp inverted DNA repeats flanking the transposon. Then, dimerization of the DNA- bound transposase creates a synaptic DNA complex. After nicking of the first DNA strand, excision of the transposon proceeds through a series of intermediates. The transposase then mediates the insertion of the transposon at a new site by strand transfer. The activity of the wild- type tran
    607..986     +  enhancer       CMV enhancer: human cytomegalovirus immediate early enhancer
    987..1190    +  promoter       CMV promoter: human cytomegalovirus (CMV) immediate early promoter
   1192..1211    +  promoter       PLtetO-1 promoter (fragment): modified phage lambda PL promoter with tet operator sites (Lutz and Bujard, 1997)
   1213..1232    +  promoter       PLtetO-1 promoter (fragment): modified phage lambda PL promoter with tet operator sites (Lutz and Bujard, 1997)
   1240..1273    +  promoter       TRE3GV promoter (fragment): 3rd-generation Tet-responsive promoter that can be activated by binding of Tet-On® 3G, optimized for retroviral and lentiviral vectors
   1365..1431    +  ncRNA          twister-P3 (fragment): Accession: RF03154 - type-P3 twister ribozyme
   1447..1464    +  promoter       ARG4 promoter (fragment): S. cerevisiae ARG4
   2096..2116    +  misc_feature   MCS (fragment): pUC18/19 multiple cloning site
   2174..2295    +  polyA_signal   SV40 poly(A) signal: SV40 polyadenylation signal
   2344..2473    +  repeat_region  AAV2 ITR (fragment): inverted terminal repeat of adeno-associated virus serotype 2 inverted
   2496..2563    +  CDS            lacZα (fragment): LacZα fragment of β-galactosidase; lacZ fragment
   2594..3022    -  rep_origin     f1 ori (sequence partly withheld): f1 bacteriophage origin of replication; arrow indicates direction of (+) strand synthesis
   3049..3153    +  promoter       AmpR promoter: bla
   3154..4014    +  CDS            AmpR: β-lactamase; bla; confers resistance to ampicillin, carbenicillin, and related antibiotics
   4185..4773    +  rep_origin     ori: high-copy-number ColE1/pMB1/pBR322/pUC origin of replication
   4938..4986    -  repeat_region  AAV2 ITR (fragment): inverted terminal repeat of adeno-associated virus serotype 2 inverted
   5042..5176    -  polyA_signal   SV40 poly(A) signal: SV40 polyadenylation signal
   5199..5282    -  CDS            large T antigen (fragment): large T antigen from SV40 (simian virus 40)
   5601..5621    -  CDS            SV40 NLS: nuclear localization signal of SV40 (simian virus 40) large T antigen
   5751..5816    -  intron         small t intron: SV40 (simian virus 40) small t antigen intron
   5818..5892    -  CDS            small t antigen (fragment): SV40 (simian virus 40) small t antigen
   5895..6215    -  CDS            ble (fragment): BLE_KLEPN - Experimental evidence at protein level: Swiss-Prot protein existence level 1. Binding protein with a strong affinity to the bleomycin family of antibiotics. Binds to CL990; an antimitotic-antibiotic compound. From Klebsiella pneumoniae.
   6239..223     -  CDS            neo (across the origin): KKA2_KLEPN - Also known as kan, nptII. Experimental evidence at protein level: Swiss-Prot protein existence level 1. Resistance to kanamycin, neomycin, paromomycin, ribostamycin, butirosin and gentamicin B. From Klebsiella pneumoniae.
