[The description below was written by a language model from this plasmid's Addgene catalogue record and pLannotate feature annotations shown in this document.]
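Description:
pAV-CMVp-2xTetO-Tornado-1xALFATag-5xSunTag_codon_optimized-4x(6xAAA) is a 6.8 kb mammalian expression plasmid on the pAV backbone, built by Gibson cloning to produce a circular RNA translation reporter. It is propagated in E. coli through a high-copy ColE1/pUC-type origin with ampicillin selection (AmpR under its bla promoter), and it also carries an f1 origin. The annotation detects fragments of AAV2 inverted terminal repeats, a reverse-strand Tn5-derived neo/ble segment (with a partial transposase fragment) followed by SV40 small t intron and poly(A) sequences. No promoter for that cassette is annotated, and the record does not list a mammalian selection marker, so its functionality is not established here.

The payload is driven by the CMV immediate-early enhancer and promoter, immediately followed by two tet operator sites (annotated as PLtetO-1 and TRE3GV fragments). Operators in this position generally allow repression by Tet repressor and induction with tetracycline-type drugs. Downstream lies the synthetic Tornado cassette, of which only a twister ribozyme is picked up by the automated annotation. In the Tornado system, flanking self-cleaving ribozymes release an RNA whose ends are ligated by cellular machinery into a circle. According to the construct name, the circularised sequence encodes one ALFA tag and five codon-optimised SunTag epitopes plus four blocks of six AAA codons; these elements are not individually annotated, and a short "ARG4 promoter" hit in this region is probably spurious. An SV40 poly(A) signal follows the cassette. The SunTag peptides allow fluorescent antibody labelling of nascent chains. The stated purpose is expression of a circular RNA translation reporter, and the associated publication concerns long-term imaging of individual ribosomes during translation.
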