Addgene plasmid #231603: pAV-CMVp-2xTetO-Tornado-1xALFATag-5xSunTag_codon_optimized-4x(6xAAA)
Purpose: Express circular RNA translation reporter with 1xALFATag-5xSunTag_codon_optimized-4x(6xAAA) under CMV promoter
Depositing lab: Marvin Tanenbaum. Depositing organization: Hubrecht Institute. Publication: Long-term imaging of individual ribosomes reveals ribosome cooperativity in mRNA translation. Madern MF, Yang S, Witteveen O, Segeren HA, Bauer M, Tanenbaum ME. Cell. 2025 Jan 23:S0092-8674(25)00045-5. doi: 10.1016/j.cell.2025.01.016. PubMed 39892379.
Backbone
  Vector backbone: pAV
  Vector type: Mammalian Expression
Growth in bacteria
  Bacterial resistance: Ampicillin, 100 μg/mL
  Growth temperature: 37°C
  Growth strain: DH5alpha
  Copy number: Unknown
Gene/Insert
  Gene/Insert name: Tornado-1xALFATag-5xSunTag_codon_optimized-4x(6xAAA)
  Species: Synthetic
  Cloning method: Gibson Cloning
Terms and licenses: Academic/Nonprofit Terms; Industry Terms: Not Available to Industry
How to cite: pAV-CMVp-2xTetO-Tornado-1xALFATag-5xSunTag_codon_optimized-4x(6xAAA) was a gift from Marvin Tanenbaum (Addgene plasmid # 231603 ; http://n2t.net/addgene:231603 ; RRID:Addgene_231603)
